>Addgene plasmid #207100 | RNF168 C-terminal sgRNA | addgene full sequence | sequence record 471063 | Addgene NGS Result
CATGTGAGGGCCTATTTCCCATGATTCCTTCATATTTGCATATACGATACAAGGCTGTTAGAGAGATAAT
TGGAATTAATTTGACTGTAAACACAAAGATATTAGTACAAAATACGTGACGTAGAAAGTAATAATTTCTT
GGGTAGTTTGCAGTTTTAAAATTATGTTTTAAAATGGACTATCATATGCTTACCGTAACTTGAAAGTATT
TCGATTTCTTGGCTTTATATATCTTGTGGAAAGGACGAAACACCGGAGATGCACAAAGTAAGGCCGTTTT
AGAGCTAGAAATAGCAAGTTAAAATAAGGCTAGTCCGTTATCAACTTGAAAAAGTGGCACCGAGTCGGTG
CTTTTTTGTTTTAGAGCTAGAAATAGCAAGTTAAAATAAGGCTAGTCCGTTTTTAGCGCGTGCGCCAATT
CTGCAGACAAATGGCTCTAGAGGTACCCGTTACATAACTTACGGTAAATGGCCCGCCTGGCTGACCGCCC
AACGACCCCCGCCCATTGACGTCAATAGTAACGCCAATAGGGACTTTCCATTGACGTCAATGGGTGGAGT
ATTTACGGTAAACTGCCCACTTGGCAGTACATCAAGTGTATCATATGCCAAGTACGCCCCCTATTGACGT
CAATGACGGTAAATGGCCCGCCTGGCATTGTGCCCAGTACATGACCTTATGGGACTTTCCTACTTGGCAG
TACATCTACGTATTAGTCATCGCTATTACCATGGTCGAGGTGAGCCCCACGTTCTGCTTCACTCTCCCCA
TCTCCCCCCCCTCCCCACCCCCAATTTTGTATTTATTTATTTTTTAATTATTTTGTGCAGCGATGGGGGC
GGGGGGGGGGGGGGGGCGCGCGCCAGGCGGGGCGGGGCGGGGCGAGGGGCGGGGCGGGGCGAGGCGGAGA
GGTGCGGCGGCAGCCAATCAGAGCGGCGCGCTCCGAAAGTTTCCTTTTATGGCGAGGCGGCGGCGGCGGC
GGCCCTATAAAAAGCGAAGCGCGCGGCGGGCGGGAGTCGCTGCGCGCTGCCTTCGCCCCGTGCCCCGCTC
CGCCGCCGCCTCGCGCCGCCCGCCCCGGCTCTGACTGACCGCGTTACTCCCACAGGTGAGCGGGCGGGAC
GGCCCTTCTCCTCCGGGCTGTAATTAGCTGAGCAAGAGGTAAGGGTTTAAGGGATGGTTGGTTGGTGGGG
TATTAATGTTTAATTACCTGGAGCACCTGCCTGAAATCACTTTTTTTCAGGTTGGACCGGTGCCACCATG
GACTATAAGGACCACGACGGAGACTACAAGGATCATGATATTGATTACAAAGACGATGACGATAAGATGG
CCCCAAAGAAGAAGCGGAAGGTCGGTATCCACGGAGTCCCAGCAGCCGACAAGAAGTACAGCATCGGCCT
GGACATCGGCACCAACTCTGTGGGCTGGGCCGTGATCACCGACGAGTACAAGGTGCCCAGCAAGAAATTC
AAGGTGCTGGGCAACACCGACCGGCACAGCATCAAGAAGAACCTGATCGGAGCCCTGCTGTTCGACAGCG
GCGAAACAGCCGAGGCCACCCGGCTGAAGAGAACCGCCAGAAGAAGATACACCAGACGGAAGAACCGGAT
CTGCTATCTGCAAGAGATCTTCAGCAACGAGATGGCCAAGGTGGACGACAGCTTCTTCCACAGACTGGAA
GAGTCCTTCCTGGTGGAAGAGGATAAGAAGCACGAGCGGCACCCCATCTTCGGCAACATCGTGGACGAGG
TGGCCTACCACGAGAAGTACCCCACCATCTACCACCTGAGAAAGAAACTGGTGGACAGCACCGACAAGGC
CGACCTGCGGCTGATCTATCTGGCCCTGGCCCACATGATCAAGTTCCGGGGCCACTTCCTGATCGAGGGC
GACCTGAACCCCGACAACAGCGACGTGGACAAGCTGTTCATCCAGCTGGTGCAGACCTACAACCAGCTGT
TCGAGGAAAACCCCATCAACGCCAGCGGCGTGGACGCCAAGGCCATCCTGTCTGCCAGACTGAGCAAGAG
CAGACGGCTGGAAAATCTGATCGCCCAGCTGCCCGGCGAGAAGAAGAATGGCCTGTTCGGAAACCTGATT
GCCCTGAGCCTGGGCCTGACCCCCAACTTCAAGAGCAACTTCGACCTGGCCGAGGATGCCAAACTGCAGC
TGAGCAAGGACACCTACGACGACGACCTGGACAACCTGCTGGCCCAGATCGGCGACCAGTACGCCGACCT
GTTTCTGGCCGCCAAGAACCTGTCCGACGCCATCCTGCTGAGCGACATCCTGAGAGTGAACACCGAGATC
ACCAAGGCCCCCCTGAGCGCCTCTATGATCAAGAGATACGACGAGCACCACCAGGACCTGACCCTGCTGA
AAGCTCTCGTGCGGCAGCAGCTGCCTGAGAAGTACAAAGAGATTTTCTTCGACCAGAGCAAGAACGGCTA
CGCCGGCTACATTGACGGCGGAGCCAGCCAGGAAGAGTTCTACAAGTTCATCAAGCCCATCCTGGAAAAG
ATGGACGGCACCGAGGAACTGCTCGTGAAGCTGAACAGAGAGGACCTGCTGCGGAAGCAGCGGACCTTCG
ACAACGGCAGCATCCCCCACCAGATCCACCTGGGAGAGCTGCACGCCATTCTGCGGCGGCAGGAAGATTT
TTACCCATTCCTGAAGGACAACCGGGAAAAGATCGAGAAGATCCTGACCTTCCGCATCCCCTACTACGTG
GGCCCTCTGGCCAGGGGAAACAGCAGATTCGCCTGGATGACCAGAAAGAGCGAGGAAACCATCACCCCCT
GGAACTTCGAGGAAGTGGTGGACAAGGGCGCTTCCGCCCAGAGCTTCATCGAGCGGATGACCAACTTCGA
TAAGAACCTGCCCAACGAGAAGGTGCTGCCCAAGCACAGCCTGCTGTACGAGTACTTCACCGTGTATAAC
GAGCTGACCAAAGTGAAATACGTGACCGAGGGAATGAGAAAGCCCGCCTTCCTGAGCGGCGAGCAGAAAA
AGGCCATCGTGGACCTGCTGTTCAAGACCAACCGGAAAGTGACCGTGAAGCAGCTGAAAGAGGACTACTT
CAAGAAAATCGAGTGCTTCGACTCCGTGGAAATCTCCGGCGTGGAAGATCGGTTCAACGCCTCCCTGGGC
ACATACCACGATCTGCTGAAAATTATCAAGGACAAGGACTTCCTGGACAATGAGGAAAACGAGGACATTC
TGGAAGATATCGTGCTGACCCTGACACTGTTTGAGGACAGAGAGATGATCGAGGAACGGCTGAAAACCTA
TGCCCACCTGTTCGACGACAAAGTGATGAAGCAGCTGAAGCGGCGGAGATACACCGGCTGGGGCAGGCTG
AGCCGGAAGCTGATCAACGGCATCCGGGACAAGCAGTCCGGCAAGACAATCCTGGATTTCCTGAAGTCCG
ACGGCTTCGCCAACAGAAACTTCATGCAGCTGATCCACGACGACAGCCTGACCTTTAAAGAGGACATCCA
GAAAGCCCAGGTGTCCGGCCAGGGCGATAGCCTGCACGAGCACATTGCCAATCTGGCCGGCAGCCCCGCC
ATTAAGAAGGGCATCCTGCAGACAGTGAAGGTGGTGGACGAGCTCGTGAAAGTGATGGGCCGGCACAAGC
CCGAGAACATCGTGATCGAAATGGCCAGAGAGAACCAGACCACCCAGAAGGGACAGAAGAACAGCCGCGA
GAGAATGAAGCGGATCGAAGAGGGCATCAAAGAGCTGGGCAGCCAGATCCTGAAAGAACACCCCGTGGAA
AACACCCAGCTGCAGAACGAGAAGCTGTACCTGTACTACCTGCAGAATGGGCGGGATATGTACGTGGACC
AGGAACTGGACATCAACCGGCTGTCCGACTACGATGTGGACCATATCGTGCCTCAGAGCTTTCTGAAGGA
CGACTCCATCGACAACAAGGTGCTGACCAGAAGCGACAAGAACCGGGGCAAGAGCGACAACGTGCCCTCC
GAAGAGGTCGTGAAGAAGATGAAGAACTACTGGCGGCAGCTGCTGAACGCCAAGCTGATTACCCAGAGAA
AGTTCGACAATCTGACCAAGGCCGAGAGAGGCGGCCTGAGCGAACTGGATAAGGCCGGCTTCATCAAGAG
ACAGCTGGTGGAAACCCGGCAGATCACAAAGCACGTGGCACAGATCCTGGACTCCCGGATGAACACTAAG
TACGACGAGAATGACAAGCTGATCCGGGAAGTGAAAGTGATCACCCTGAAGTCCAAGCTGGTGTCCGATT
TCCGGAAGGATTTCCAGTTTTACAAAGTGCGCGAGATCAACAACTACCACCACGCCCACGACGCCTACCT
GAACGCCGTCGTGGGAACCGCCCTGATCAAAAAGTACCCTAAGCTGGAAAGCGAGTTCGTGTACGGCGAC
TACAAGGTGTACGACGTGCGGAAGATGATCGCCAAGAGCGAGCAGGAAATCGGCAAGGCTACCGCCAAGT
ACTTCTTCTACAGCAACATCATGAACTTTTTCAAGACCGAGATTACCCTGGCCAACGGCGAGATCCGGAA
GCGGCCTCTGATCGAGACAAACGGCGAAACCGGGGAGATCGTGTGGGATAAGGGCCGGGATTTTGCCACC
GTGCGGAAAGTGCTGAGCATGCCCCAAGTGAATATCGTGAAAAAGACCGAGGTGCAGACAGGCGGCTTCA
GCAAAGAGTCTATCCTGCCCAAGAGGAACAGCGATAAGCTGATCGCCAGAAAGAAGGACTGGGACCCTAA
GAAGTACGGCGGCTTCGACAGCCCCACCGTGGCCTATTCTGTGCTGGTGGTGGCCAAAGTGGAAAAGGGC
AAGTCCAAGAAACTGAAGAGTGTGAAAGAGCTGCTGGGGATCACCATCATGGAAAGAAGCAGCTTCGAGA
AGAATCCCATCGACTTTCTGGAAGCCAAGGGCTACAAAGAAGTGAAAAAGGACCTGATCATCAAGCTGCC
TAAGTACTCCCTGTTCGAGCTGGAAAACGGCCGGAAGAGAATGCTGGCCTCTGCCGGCGAACTGCAGAAG
GGAAACGAACTGGCCCTGCCCTCCAAATATGTGAACTTCCTGTACCTGGCCAGCCACTATGAGAAGCTGA
AGGGCTCCCCCGAGGATAATGAGCAGAAACAGCTGTTTGTGGAACAGCACAAGCACTACCTGGACGAGAT
CATCGAGCAGATCAGCGAGTTCTCCAAGAGAGTGATCCTGGCCGACGCTAATCTGGACAAAGTGCTGTCC
GCCTACAACAAGCACCGGGATAAGCCCATCAGAGAGCAGGCCGAGAATATCATCCACCTGTTTACCCTGA
CCAATCTGGGAGCCCCTGCCGCCTTCAAGTACTTTGACACCACCATCGACCGGAAGAGGTACACCAGCAC
CAAAGAGGTGCTGGACGCCACCCTGATCCACCAGAGCATCACCGGCCTGTACGAGACACGGATCGACCTG
TCTCAGCTGGGAGGCGACAAAAGGCCGGCGGCCACGAAAAAGGCCGGCCAGGCAAAAAAGAAAAAGTAAG
AATTCCTAGAGCTCGCTGATCAGCCTCGACTGTGCCTTCTAGTTGCCAGCCATCTGTTGTTTGCCCCTCC
CCCGTGCCTTCCTTGACCCTGGAAGGTGCCACTCCCACTGTCCTTTCCTAATAAAATGAGGAAATTGCAT
CGCATTGTCTGAGTAGGTGTCATTCTATTCTGGGGGGTGGGGTGGGGCAGGACAGCAAGGGGGAGGATTG
GGAAGAGAATAGCAGGCATGCTGGGGAGCGGCCGCAGGAACCCCTAGTGATGGAGTTGGCCACTCCCTCT
CTGCGCGCTCGCTCGCTCACTGAGGCCGGGCGACCAAAGGTCGCCCGACGCCCGGGCTTTGCCCGGGCGG
CCTCAGTGAGCGAGCGAGCGCGCAGCTGCCTGCAGGGGCGCCTGATGCGGTATTTTCTCCTTACGCATCT
GTGCGGTATTTCACACCGCATA
[95 nt withheld, positions 5973-6067]
T
[46 nt withheld, positions 6069-6114]
C
[141 nt withheld, positions 6116-6256]
CCTTTGACGTTGGAGTCCACGTTCTTT
[37 nt withheld, positions 6284-6320]
ACTCTATCTCGGGCTATTCTTTTGATTTATAAGGGATTTTGCCGATTTCGGTCTATTGGTTAAAAAATGA
GCTGATTTAACAAAAATTTAACGCGAATTTTAACAAAATATTAACGTTTACAATTTTATGGTGCACTCTC
AGTACAATCTGCTCTGATGCCGCATAGTTAAGCCAGCCCCGACACCCGCCAACACCCGCTGACGCGCCCT
GACGGGCTTGTCTGCTCCCGGCATCCGCTTACAGACAAGCTGTGACCGTCTCCGGGAGCTGCATGTGTCA
GAGGTTTTCACCGTCATCACCGAAACGCGCGAGACGAAAGGGCCTCGTGATACGCCTATTTTTATAGGTT
AATGTCATGATAATAATGGTTTCTTAGACGTCAGGTGGCACTTTTCGGGGAAATGTGCGCGGAACCCCTA
TTTGTTTATTTTTCTAAATACATTCAAATATGTATCCGCTCATGAGACAATAACCCTGATAAATGCTTCA
ATAATATTGAAAAAGGAAGAGTATGAGTATTCAACATTTCCGTGTCGCCCTTATTCCCTTTTTTGCGGCA
TTTTGCCTTCCTGTTTTTGCTCACCCAGAAACGCTGGTGAAAGTAAAAGATGCTGAAGATCAGTTGGGTG
CACGAGTGGGTTACATCGAACTGGATCTCAACAGCGGTAAGATCCTTGAGAGTTTTCGCCCCGAAGAACG
TTTTCCAATGATGAGCACTTTTAAAGTTCTGCTATGTGGCGCGGTATTATCCCGTATTGACGCCGGGCAA
GAGCAACTCGGTCGCCGCATACACTATTCTCAGAATGACTTGGTTGAGTACTCACCAGTCACAGAAAAGC
ATCTTACGGATGGCATGACAGTAAGAGAATTATGCAGTGCTGCCATAACCATGAGTGATAACACTGCGGC
CAACTTACTTCTGACAACGATCGGAGGACCGAAGGAGCTAACCGCTTTTTTGCACAACATGGGGGATCAT
GTAACTCGCCTTGATCGTTGGGAACCGGAGCTGAATGAAGCCATACCAAACGACGAGCGTGACACCACGA
TGCCTGTAGCAATGGCAACAACGTTGCGCAAACTATTAACTGGCGAACTACTTACTCTAGCTTCCCGGCA
ACAATTAATAGACTGGATGGAGGCGGATAAAGTTGCAGGACCACTTCTGCGCTCGGCCCTTCCGGCTGGC
TGGTTTATTGCTGATAAATCTGGAGCCGGTGAGCGTGGAAGCCGCGGTATCATTGCAGCACTGGGGCCAG
ATGGTAAGCCCTCCCGTATCGTAGTTATCTACACGACGGGGAGTCAGGCAACTATGGATGAACGAAATAG
ACAGATCGCTGAGATAGGTGCCTCACTGATTAAGCATTGGTAACTGTCAGACCAAGTTTACTCATATATA
CTTTAGATTGATTTAAAACTTCATTTTTAATTTAAAAGGATCTAGGTGAAGATCCTTTTTGATAATCTCA
TGACCAAAATCCCTTAACGTGAGTTTTCGTTCCACTGAGCGTCAGACCCCGTAGAAAAGATCAAAGGATC
TTCTTGAGATCCTTTTTTTCTGCGCGTAATCTGCTGCTTGCAAACAAAAAAACCACCGCTACCAGCGGTG
GTTTGTTTGCCGGATCAAGAGCTACCAACTCTTTTTCCGAAGGTAACTGGCTTCAGCAGAGCGCAGATAC
CAAATACTGTTCTTCTAGTGTAGCCGTAGTTAGGCCACCACTTCAAGAACTCTGTAGCACCGCCTACATA
CCTCGCTCTGCTAATCCTGTTACCAGTGGCTGCTGCCAGTGGCGATAAGTCGTGTCTTACCGGGTTGGAC
TCAAGACGATAGTTACCGGATAAGGCGCAGCGGTCGGGCTGAACGGGGGGTTCGTGCACACAGCCCAGCT
TGGAGCGAACGACCTACACCGAACTGAGATACCTACAGCGTGAGCTATGAGAAAGCGCCACGCTTCCCGA
AGGGAGAAAGGCGGACAGGTATCCGGTAAGCGGCAGGGTCGGAACAGGAGAGCGCACGAGGGAGCTTCCA
GGGGGAAACGCCTGGTATCTTTATAGTCCTGTCGGGTTTCGCCACCTCTGACTTGAGCGTCGATTTTTGT
GATGCTCGTCAGGGGGGCGGAGCCTATGGAAAAACGCCAGCAACGCGGCCTTTTTACGGTTCCTGGCCTT
TTGCTGGCCTTTTGCTCA
Features (pLannotate 1.2.2; 18 found; start..end, strand, type, name):
      6..246     +  promoter       U6 promoter: RNA polymerase III promoter for human U6 snRNA
    276..351     +  misc_RNA       gRNA scaffold: guide RNA scaffold for the Streptococcus pyogenes CRISPR/Cas9 system
    358..401     +  misc_RNA       gRNA scaffold (fragment): guide RNA scaffold for the Streptococcus pyogenes CRISPR/Cas9 system
    448..733     +  enhancer       CMV enhancer: human cytomegalovirus immediate early enhancer; contains an 18-bp deletion relative to the standard CMV enhancer
    735..1012    +  promoter       chicken β-actin promoter: No description available
   1013..1240    +  intron         hybrid intron: hybrid between chicken β-actin (CBA) and minute virus of mice (MMV) introns (Gray et al., 2011)
   1378..2979    +  CDS            Cas9(N): N-terminal portion of Streptococcus pyogenes Cas9 (Zetsche et al., 2015)
   2980..5478    +  CDS            Cas9(C): C-terminal portion of Streptococcus pyogenes Cas9 (Zetsche et al., 2015)
   5479..5526    +  CDS            nucleoplasmin NLS: bipartite nuclear localization signal from nucleoplasmin
   5560..5671    +  polyA_signal   bGH poly(A) signal: bovine growth hormone polyadenylation signal
   5776..5916    +  repeat_region  AAV2 ITR: inverted terminal repeat of adeno-associated virus serotype 2 inverted
   5921..5972    -  misc_feature   bom (fragment): basis of mobility region from pBR322
   5991..6446    +  rep_origin     f1 ori (sequence partly withheld): f1 bacteriophage origin of replication; arrow indicates direction of (+) strand synthesis
   6447..6496    -  misc_feature   bom (fragment): basis of mobility region from pBR322
   6598..6633    -  CDS            rop (fragment): Rop protein, which maintains plasmids at low copy number; rop
   6728..6832    +  promoter       AmpR promoter: bla
   6833..7693    +  CDS            AmpR: β-lactamase; bla; confers resistance to ampicillin, carbenicillin, and related antibiotics
   7864..8452    +  rep_origin     ori: high-copy-number ColE1/pMB1/pBR322/pUC origin of replication
