[The description below was written by a language model from this plasmid's Addgene catalogue record and pLannotate feature annotations shown in this document.]
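Description:
RNF168 C-terminal sgRNA is a pX330-based mammalian expression plasmid that delivers both components of the Streptococcus pyogenes CRISPR/Cas9 system from a single vector in order to cut the human RNF168 locus. A 20-nucleotide guide was cloned by restriction cloning into the BbsI sites of the backbone, placing it between the human U6 RNA polymerase III promoter and the S. pyogenes gRNA scaffold so that a complete single guide RNA is transcribed. The annotation also shows a short additional scaffold fragment immediately downstream. The plasmid name indicates that the guide targets the C-terminal end of the RNF168 coding region, but the record states only that it targets the locus and gives no repair template or downstream editing strategy.

The second cassette expresses Cas9. The catalogue lists its promoter as CMV, and the feature table resolves this as a hybrid promoter made of the CMV enhancer, the chicken β-actin promoter and a hybrid intron. The Cas9 coding sequence is annotated as contiguous N- and C-terminal portions that together form the full-length nuclease. It is followed by a nucleoplasmin bipartite nuclear localization signal and terminated by the bovine growth hormone polyadenylation signal. A single AAV2 inverted terminal repeat lies downstream of the cassette, which is a backbone remnant rather than a functional packaging arrangement, since only one repeat is annotated.

In bacteria, the plasmid is maintained by a high-copy ColE1/pUC-type origin and selected with ampicillin through the β-lactamase gene. An f1 phage origin and small bom and rop fragments are also present. No mammalian selection marker or fluorescent reporter is annotated, consistent with transient delivery into human cells for genome editing of this DNA damage response factor.
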