Addgene plasmid #207100: RNF168 C-terminal sgRNA
Purpose: pX330 based plasmid for expression of Cas9 and the GAGATGCACAAAGTAAGGCC sgRNA to target the RNF168 locus.
Depositing lab: Jens Schmidt. Depositing organization: Michigan State University. Publication: Systematic analysis of the molecular and biophysical properties of key DNA damage response factors. Heyza JR, Mikhova M, Bahl A, Broadbent DG, Schmidt JC. Elife. 2023 Jun 21;12:e87086. doi: 10.7554/eLife.87086. PubMed 37341699.
Backbone
  Vector backbone: pX330 Addgene #42230
  Backbone size w/o insert (bp): 8484
  Vector type: Mammalian Expression
Growth in bacteria
  Bacterial resistance: Ampicillin, 100 μg/mL
  Growth temperature: 37°C
  Growth strain: DH5alpha
  Copy number: High Copy
Gene/Insert
  Gene/Insert name: GAGATGCACAAAGTAAGGCC
  Species: H. sapiens (human)
  Promoter: CMV and U6
  Cloning method: Restriction Enzyme; 5′ cloning site BbsI (unknown if destroyed); 3′ cloning site BbsI (unknown if destroyed)
  Sequencing primers: 5′ U6 forward
Terms and licenses: Academic/Nonprofit Terms; Industry Terms: Not Available to Industry
How to cite: RNF168 C-terminal sgRNA was a gift from Jens Schmidt (Addgene plasmid # 207100 ; http://n2t.net/addgene:207100 ; RRID:Addgene_207100)
